Addgene plasmid #110219: pNIC-ZB-SPRTN-Y117C-FL
Purpose: Expression in E. coli of full-length SPRTN protein carrying Y112A mutation, a catalytically impaired mutant, with His and ZB tags at N-terminus.
Depositing lab: Kristijan Ramadan. Depositing organization: University of Oxford. Publication: Metalloprotease SPRTN/DVC1 Orchestrates Replication-Coupled DNA-Protein Crosslink Repair. Vaz B, Popovic M, Newman JA, Fielden J, Aitkenhead H, Halder S, Singh AN, Vendrell I, Fischer R, Torrecilla I, Drobnitzky N, Freire R, Amor DJ, Lockhart PJ, Kessler BM, McKenna GW, Gileadi O, Ramadan K. Mol Cell. 2016 Nov 17;64(4):704-719. doi: 10.1016/j.molcel.2016.09.032. Epub 2016 Oct 27. PubMed 27871366.
Backbone
  Vector backbone: pNIC-ZB
  Backbone manufacturer: Opher Gileadi, Addgene plasmid #26107
  Modifications to backbone: vector treated with BsaI, then with T4 DNA polymerase in presence of dGTP
  Vector type: Bacterial Expression
Growth in bacteria
  Bacterial resistance: Kanamycin, 50 μg/mL
  Growth temperature: 37°C
  Growth strain: DH5alpha
  Growth instructions: Growth Strain Other: Rosetta DE3
  Copy number: High Copy
Gene/Insert
  Gene/Insert name: SPRTN (alt names: C1orf124; DVC1)
  Species: H. sapiens (human)
  Insert size (bp): 1494
  Mutation: Y117C, P296L (see depositor comments below)
  Entrez Gene: SPRTN (a.k.a. C1orf124, DVC1, PRO4323, spartan)
  Tag / fusion protein: His6 (N terminal on insert); ZB (N terminal on insert)
  Cloning method: Ligation Independent Cloning; 5′ cloning site NdeI (not destroyed); 3′ cloning site unknown (unknown if destroyed)
  Sequencing primers: 5′ unknown
Terms and licenses: Academic/Nonprofit Terms; Industry Terms: Not Available to Industry
Depositor comments: According to the large datasets deposited in various databses like: dbSNP, 1000 Genomes, the ExAC and the gnomAD browser, the variant c.887C>T, p.Pro296Leu is found roughly in 50% of general world population. Moreover, according to the large-scale sequencing studies involving more than 135 000 healthy individuals deposited in The Genome Aggregation Database (gnomAD), it is more prevalent than the previously assigned reference allele in the European population, with a minor allele frequency of 0.69: http://gnomad.broadinstitute.org/variant/1-231488524-C-T Taken this into account, this variant (P296L) is s actually the accurate reference (wild-type) allele, and thus this variant can not be the cause of any Mendelian disease. This is the reason why all our vectors bear this variant.
How to cite: pNIC-ZB-SPRTN-Y117C-FL was a gift from Kristijan Ramadan (Addgene plasmid # 110219 ; http://n2t.net/addgene:110219 ; RRID:Addgene_110219)
