[The description below was written by a language model from this plasmid's Addgene catalogue record and pLannotate feature annotations shown in this document.]
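Description:
pNIC-ZB-SPRTN-Y117C-FL is a bacterial expression plasmid for producing full-length human SPRTN (also called C1orf124 or DVC1), a metalloprotease involved in replication-coupled repair of DNA-protein crosslinks, in E. coli. It is built on the pNIC-ZB backbone, a pET-style vector, and the insert was introduced by ligation-independent cloning. The plasmid carries a ColE1/pMB1-type origin together with bom and rop, an f1 origin, and a kanamycin resistance gene for selection. The catalogue lists it as high copy, although rop is normally associated with reduced copy number. Short tetracycline-resistance fragments and a partial AmpR promoter are backbone remnants rather than functional markers.

Expression is driven by a T7 promoter followed by a lac operator and the T7 gene 10 ribosome binding site, and ends at a T7 terminator. The plasmid-borne lacI supplies repressor, so transcription is IPTG-inducible in hosts that provide T7 RNA polymerase, such as the Rosetta DE3 strain named in the record. The SPRTN coding sequence is fused at its N-terminus to a His6 tag and the Z-basic (ZB) tag, a positively charged derivative of the protein A Z domain that permits purification by cation-exchange chromatography. The feature table annotates the ZB tag but not the N-terminal His6. It does detect a His-tag fragment and a partial SET1 sequence downstream of the insert, and the record does not say whether these are translated.

The construct name and mutation field specify Y117C, whereas the purpose statement refers to Y112A; this discrepancy is unresolved in the record, which describes the protein as catalytically impaired. The insert also carries P296L, which the depositors regard as the true common allele rather than a pathogenic change. The plasmid is suited to purifying mutant recombinant SPRTN for biochemical comparison with the wild-type enzyme.
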