Features (pLannotate 1.2.2; 20 found; start..end, strand, type, name):
     61..79      +  promoter       T7 promoter: promoter for bacteriophage T7 RNA polymerase
     80..104     +  protein_bind   lac operator: The lac repressor binds to the lac operator to inhibit transcription in E. coli. This inhibition can be relieved by adding lactose or isopropyl-β-D-thiogalactopyranoside (IPTG). lac repressor encoded by lacI
    119..141     +  RBS            RBS: efficient ribosome binding site from bacteriophage T7 gene 10 (Olins and Rangwala, 1989)
    179..349     +  CDS            Z-basic tag: Z domain of staphylococcal protein A, engineered to contain multiple positive charges (Hedhammar and Hober, 2007) useful for purifying tagged proteins by cation-exchange chromatography
    377..1843    +  CDS            SPRTN: SPRTN_HUMAN - Also known as C1orf124 From Homo sapiens (Human).
   1909..1926    +  CDS            9xHis (fragment): 9xHis affinity tag
   1936..1985    +  CDS            SET1 (fragment): solubility-enhancement tag derived from T7 phage gene 10B
   1993..2040    +  terminator     T7 terminator: transcription terminator for bacteriophage T7 RNA polymerase
   2077..2505    +  rep_origin     f1 ori (sequence partly withheld): f1 bacteriophage origin of replication; arrow indicates direction of (+) strand synthesis
   2558..2615    +  promoter       AmpR promoter (fragment): bla
   2624..3439    -  CDS            KanR: aminoglycoside phosphotransferase; aph(3')-Ia; confers resistance to kanamycin in bacteria or G418 (Geneticin®) in eukaryotes
   3561..4149    +  rep_origin     ori: high-copy-number ColE1/pMB1/pBR322/pUC origin of replication
   4335..4474    -  misc_feature   bom: basis of mobility region from pBR322
   4576..4767    -  CDS            rop: Rop protein, which maintains plasmids at low copy number; rop
   4784..5164    +  CDS            YPB1_ECOLX: Protein predicted: Swiss-Prot protein existence level 4. From Escherichia coli.
   5236..5527    -  CDS            TcR (fragment): tetracycline efflux protein; tet; confers resistance to tetracycline
   5542..5563    -  protein_bind   CAP binding site: CAP binding activates transcription in the presence of cAMP. E. coli catabolite activator protein
   5576..6658    -  CDS            lacI: lac repressor; lacI; The lac repressor binds to the lac operator to inhibit transcription in E. coli. This inhibition can be relieved by adding lactose or isopropyl-β-D-thiogalactopyranoside (IPTG).
   6659..6736    -  promoter       lacI promoter: lacI
   6744..39      -  CDS            TcR (fragment) (across the origin): tetracycline efflux protein; tet; confers resistance to tetracycline
>Addgene plasmid #110219 | pNIC-ZB-SPRTN-Y117C-FL | addgene full sequence | sequence record 210947 | Addgene NGS Result
CCGGTGATGCCGGCCACGATGCGTCCGGCGTAGAGGATCGAGATCTCGATCCCGCGAAATTAATACGACT
CACTATAGGGGAATTGTGAGCGGATAACAATTCCCCTCTAGAAATAATTTTGTTTAACTTTAAGAAGGAG
ATATACATATGCACCATCATCATCATCATTCTTCTGGTGTGGATAACAAGTTCAACAAGGAGCGTCGAAG
AGCTCGCCGTGAAATTCGCCATCTGCCGAACCTGAACCGCGAACAGCGTCGCGCATTTATTCGCAGCCTG
CGCGATGATCCGAGCCAGAGCGCGAACCTGCTGGCGGAAGCGAAGAAGCTGAACGATGCGCAGCCGAAGG
GTACCGAGAACCTGTACTTCCAATCCATGGATGATGACTTGATGTTGGCACTGCGGCTTCAGGAGGAGTG
GAACTTGCAGGAGGCGGAGCGCGATCATGCCCAGGAGTCCCTGTCGCTAGTGGACGCGTCGTGGGAGTTG
GTGGACCCCACACCGGACTTGCAGGCACTGTTTGTTCAGTTTAACGACCAATTCTTCTGGGGCCAGCTGG
AGGCCGTCGAGGTGAAGTGGAGCGTGCGAATGACCCTGTGTGCTGGGATATGCAGCTATGAAGGGAAGGG
TGGAATGTGTTCCATCCGTCTCAGCGAACCCCTTTTGAAGTTGAGGCCAAGAAAGGATCTTGTAGAGACC
CTCCTGCATGAAATGATACATGCCTGCTTATTTGTCACTAATAACGACAAAGACCGAGAAGGGCATGGTC
CAGAATTTTGTAAACATATGCATCGCATCAACAGCCTGACTGGAGCCAATATAACGGTATACCATACTTT
TCACGATGAGGTGGATGAGTATCGGCGACACTGGTGGCGCTGCAATGGGCCGTGCCAGCACAGGCCACCG
TATTACGGCTATGTCAAACGAGCTACTAACAGGGAACCCTCTGCTCATGACTATTGGTGGGCTGAGCACC
AGAAAACCTGTGGAGGCACTTACATAAAAATCAAGGAACCAGAGAATTACTCAAAAAAAGGCAAAGGAAA
GGCAAAACTAGGAAAGGAACCAGTATTGGCCGCAGAGAATAAAGATAAACCCAACAGAGGTGAGGCCCAG
CTAGTAATCCCTTTTAGTGGGAAAGGATATGTTCTAGGAGAAACAAGCAATTTACCTTCACCTGGGAAAC
TGATCACTTCACATGCCATTAATAAAACCCAAGATCTTTTAAATCAAAACCATTCAGCAAATGCTGTAAG
ACTTAATTCTAAAATCAAGGTGAAATTTGAACAGAATGGTTCAAGTAAAAATTCTCATCTGGTCTCCCCT
GCTGTTAGTAACAGTCACCAAAATGTTCTAAGCAACTACTTTCCTAGAGTATCATTTGCCAACCAAAAGG
CTTTCAGAGGTGTGAATGGATCTCCAAGGATAAGTGTAACAGTTGGCAACATCCCTAAAAACTCAGTCTC
TTCTAGTTCTCAGAGAAGGGTTTCATCTTCTAAGATATCCCTAAGAAATTCTTCAAAAGTAACGGAATCA
GCATCTGTGATGCCATCCCAGGATGTGAGTGGGTCTGAAGATACATTCCCAAATAAACGACCTAGGCTAG
AAGATAAGACTGTTTTTGACAATTTTTTTATCAAGAAAGAGCAAATAAAAAGCAGTGGTAATGATCCAAA
GTATAGTACAACCACAGCTCAGAATTCCAGCAGTTCATCCAGTCAGAGCAAAATGGTTAATTGCCCAGTT
TGTCAGAATGAAGTTCTGGAGTCTCAGATTAATGAGCACTTGGACTGGTGCCTTGAAGGTGACAGCATCA
AAGTCAAAAGCGAAGAAAGTCTTTGACAGTAAAGGTGGATACGGATCCGAATTCGAGCTCCGTCGACAAG
CTTGCGGCCGCACTCGAGCACCACCACCACCACCACTGAGATCCGGCTGCTAACAAAGCCCGAAAGGAAG
CTGAGTTGGCTGCTGCCACCGCTGAGCAATAACTAGCATAACCCCTTGGGGCCTCTAAACGGGTCTTGAG
GGGTTTTTTGCTGAAAGGAGGAACTATATCCGGATTGGCGAATGGG
[124 nt withheld, positions 2077-2200]
C
[91 nt withheld, positions 2202-2292]
A
[49 nt withheld, positions 2294-2342]
CCTTTGACGTTGGAGTCCACGTTCTTT
[37 nt withheld, positions 2370-2406]
ACCCTATCTCGGTCTATTCTTTTGATTTATAAGGGATTTTGCCGATTTCGGCCTATTGGTTAAAAAATGA
GCTGATTTAACAAAAATTTAACGCGAATTTTAACAAAATATTAACGCTTACAATTTAGGTGGCACTTTTC
GGGGAAATGTGCGCGGAACCCCTATTTGTTTATTTTTCTAAATACATTCAAATATGTATCCGCTCATGAA
TTAATTCTTAGAAAAACTCATCGAGCATCAAATGAAACTGCAATTTATTCATATCAGGATTATCAATACC
ATATTTTTGAAAAAGCCGTTTCTGTAATGAAGGAGAAAACTCACCGAGGCAGTTCCATAGGATGGCAAGA
TCCTGGTATCGGTCTGCGATTCCGACTCGTCCAACATCAATACAACCTATTAATTTCCCCTCGTCAAAAA
TAAGGTTATCAAGTGAGAAATCACCATGAGTGACGACTGAATCCGGTGAGAATGGCAAAAGTTTATGCAT
TTCTTTCCAGACTTGTTCAACAGGCCAGCCATTACGCTCGTCATCAAAATCACTCGCATCAACCAAACCG
TTATTCATTCGTGATTGCGCCTGAGCGAGACGAAATACGCGATCGCTGTTAAAAGGACAATTACAAACAG
GAATCGAATGCAACCGGCGCAGGAACACTGCCAGCGCATCAACAATATTTTCACCTGAATCAGGATATTC
TTCTAATACCTGGAATGCTGTTTTCCCGGGGATCGCAGTGGTGAGTAACCATGCATCATCAGGAGTACGG
ATAAAATGCTTGATGGTCGGAAGAGGCATAAATTCCGTCAGCCAGTTTAGTCTGACCATCTCATCTGTAA
CATCATTGGCAACGCTACCTTTGCCATGTTTCAGAAACAACTCTGGCGCATCGGGCTTCCCATACAATCG
ATAGATTGTCGCACCTGATTGCCCGACATTATCGCGAGCCCATTTATACCCATATAAATCAGCATCCATG
TTGGAATTTAATCGCGGCCTAGAGCAAGACGTTTCCCGTTGAATATGGCTCATAACACCCCTTGTATTAC
TGTTTATGTAAGCAGACAGTTTTATTGTTCATGACCAAAATCCCTTAACGTGAGTTTTCGTTCCACTGAG
CGTCAGACCCCGTAGAAAAGATCAAAGGATCTTCTTGAGATCCTTTTTTTCTGCGCGTAATCTGCTGCTT
GCAAACAAAAAAACCACCGCTACCAGCGGTGGTTTGTTTGCCGGATCAAGAGCTACCAACTCTTTTTCCG
AAGGTAACTGGCTTCAGCAGAGCGCAGATACCAAATACTGTCCTTCTAGTGTAGCCGTAGTTAGGCCACC
ACTTCAAGAACTCTGTAGCACCGCCTACATACCTCGCTCTGCTAATCCTGTTACCAGTGGCTGCTGCCAG
TGGCGATAAGTCGTGTCTTACCGGGTTGGACTCAAGACGATAGTTACCGGATAAGGCGCAGCGGTCGGGC
TGAACGGGGGGTTCGTGCACACAGCCCAGCTTGGAGCGAACGACCTACACCGAACTGAGATACCTACAGC
GTGAGCTATGAGAAAGCGCCACGCTTCCCGAAGGGAGAAAGGCGGACAGGTATCCGGTAAGCGGCAGGGT
CGGAACAGGAGAGCGCACGAGGGAGCTTCCAGGGGGAAACGCCTGGTATCTTTATAGTCCTGTCGGGTTT
CGCCACCTCTGACTTGAGCGTCGATTTTTGTGATGCTCGTCAGGGGGGCGGAGCCTATGGAAAAACGCCA
GCAACGCGGCCTTTTTACGGTTCCTGGCCTTTTGCTGGCCTTTTGCTCACATGTTCTTTCCTGCGTTATC
CCCTGATTCTGTGGATAACCGTATTACCGCCTTTGAGTGAGCTGATACCGCTCGCCGCAGCCGAACGACC
GAGCGCAGCGAGTCAGTGAGCGAGGAAGCGGAAGAGCGCCTGATGCGGTATTTTCTCCTTACGCATCTGT
GCGGTATTTCACACCGCAATGGTGCACTCTCAGTACAATCTGCTCTGATGCCGCATAGTTAAGCCAGTAT
ACACTCCGCTATCGCTACGTGACTGGGTCATGGCTGCGCCCCGACACCCGCCAACACCCGCTGACGCGCC
CTGACGGGCTTGTCTGCTCCCGGCATCCGCTTACAGACAAGCTGTGACCGTCTCCGGGAGCTGCATGTGT
CAGAGGTTTTCACCGTCATCACCGAAACGCGCGAGGCAGCTGCGGTAAAGCTCATCAGCGTGGTCGTGAA
GCGATTCACAGATGTCTGCCTGTTCATCCGCGTCCAGCTCGTTGAGTTTCTCCAGAAGCGTTAATGTCTG
GCTTCTGATAAAGCGGGCCATGTTAAGGGCGGTTTTTTCCTGTTTGGTCACTGATGCCTCCGTGTAAGGG
GGATTTCTGTTCATGGGGGTAATGATACCGATGAAACGAGAGAGGATGCTCACGATACGGGTTACTGATG
ATGAACATGCCCGGTTACTGGAACGTTGTGAGGGTAAACAACTGGCGGTATGGATGCGGCGGGACCAGAG
AAAAATCACTCAGGGTCAATGCCAGCGCTTCGTTAATACAGATGTAGGTGTTCCACAGGGTAGCCAGCAG
CATCCTGCGATGCAGATCCGGAACATAATGGTGCAGGGCGCTGACTTCCGCGTTTCCAGACTTTACGAAA
CACGGAAACCGAAGACCATTCATGTTGTTGCTCAGGTCGCAGACGTTTTGCAGCAGCAGTCGCTTCACGT
TCGCTCGCGTATCGGTGATTCATTCTGCTAACCAGTAAGGCAACCCCGCCAGCCTAGCCGGGTCCTCAAC
GACAGGAGCACGATCATGCGCACCCGTGGGGCCGCCATGCCGGCGATAATGGCCTGCTTCTCGCCGAAAC
GTTTGGTGGCGGGACCAGTGACGAAGGCTTGAGCGAGGGCGTGCAAGATTCCGAATACCGCAAGCGACAG
GCCGATCATCGTCGCGCTCCAGCGAAAGCGGTCCTCGCCGAAAATGACCCAGAGCGCTGCCGGCACCTGT
CCTACGAGTTGCATGATAAAGAAGACAGTCATAAGTGCGGCGACGATAGTCATGCCCCGCGCCCACCGGA
AGGAGCTGACTGGGTTGAAGGCTCTCAAGGGCATCGGTCGAGATCCCGGTGCCTAATGAGTGAGCTAACT
TACATTAATTGCGTTGCGCTCACTGCCCGCTTTCCAGTCGGGAAACCTGTCGTGCCAGCTGCATTAATGA
ATCGGCCAACGCGCGGGGAGAGGCGGTTTGCGTATTGGGCGCCAGGGTGGTTTTTCTTTTCACCAGTGAG
ACGGGCAACAGCTGATTGCCCTTCACCGCCTGGCCCTGAGAGAGTTGCAGCAAGCGGTCCACGCTGGTTT
GCCCCAGCAGGCGAAAATCCTGTTTGATGGTGGTTAACGGCGGGATATAACATGAGCTGTCTTCGGTATC
GTCGTATCCCACTACCGAGATATCCGCACCAACGCGCAGCCCGGACTCGGTAATGGCGCGCATTGCGCCC
AGCGCCATCTGATCGTTGGCAACCAGCATCGCAGTGGGAACGATGCCCTCATTCAGCATTTGCATGGTTT
GTTGAAAACCGGACATGGCACTCCAGTCGCCTTCCCGTTCCGCTATCGGCTGAATTTGATTGCGAGTGAG
ATATTTATGCCAGCCAGCCAGACGCAGACGCGCCGAGACAGAACTTAATGGGCCCGCTAACAGCGCGATT
TGCTGGTGACCCAATGCGACCAGATGCTCCACGCCCAGTCGCGTACCGTCTTCATGGGAGAAAATAATAC
TGTTGATGGGTGTCTGGTCAGAGACATCAAGAAATAACGCCGGAACATTAGTGCAGGCAGCTTCCACAGC
AATGGCATCCTGGTCATCCAGCGGATAGTTAATGATCAGCCCACTGACGCGTTGCGCGAGAAGATTGTGC
ACCGCCGCTTTACAGGCTTCGACGCCGCTTCGTTCTACCATCGACACCACCACGCTGGCACCCAGTTGAT
CGGCGCGAGATTTAATCGCCGCGACAATTTGCGACGGCGCGTGCAGGGCCAGACTGGAGGTGGCAACGCC
AATCAGCAACGACTGTTTGCCCGCCAGTTGTTGTGCCACGCGGTTGGGAATGTAATTCAGCTCCGCCATC
GCCGCTTCCACTTTTTCCCGCGTTTTCGCAGAAACGTGGCTGGCCTGGTTCACCACGCGGGAAACGGTCT
GATAAGAGACACCGGCATACTCTGCGACATCGTATAACGTTACTGGTTTCACATTCACCACCCTGAATTG
ACTCTCTTCCGGGCGCTATCATGCCATACCGCGAAAGGTTTTGCGCCATTCGATGGTGTCCGGGATCTCG
ACGCTCTCCCTTATGCGACTCCTGCATTAGGAAGCAGCCCAGTAGTAGGTTGAGGCCGTTGAGCACCGCC
GCCGCAAGGAATGGTGCATGCAAGGAGATGGCGCCCAACAGTCCCCCGGCCACGGGGCCTGCCACCATAC
CCACGCCGAAACAAGCGCTCATGAGCCCGAAGTGGCGAGCCCGATCTTCCCCATCGGTGATGTCGGCGAT
ATAGGCGCCAGCAACCGCACCTGTGGCG
